Addgene plasmid #115935: pTW087
Purpose: ORF insert for replicon MoClo
Depositing lab: Ron Weiss. Depositing organization: Massachusetts Institute of Technology. Publication: Small-molecule-based regulation of RNA-delivered circuits in mammalian cells. Wagner TE, Becraft JR, Bodner K, Teague B, Zhang X, Woo A, Porter E, Alburquerque B, Dobosh B, Andries O, Sanders NN, Beal J, Densmore D, Kitada T, Weiss R. Nat Chem Biol. 2018 Nov;14(11):1043-1050. doi: 10.1038/s41589-018-0146-9. Epub 2018 Oct 16. PubMed 30327560.
Backbone
  Vector backbone: pUC19
  Vector type: Synthetic Biology
Growth in bacteria
  Bacterial resistance: Ampicillin, 100 μg/mL
  Growth temperature: 37°C
  Growth strain: DH5alpha
  Copy number: High Copy
Gene/Insert
  Gene/Insert name: Lvl0 EBFP2
  Species: Synthetic
  Cloning method: Gateway Cloning
Terms and licenses: Academic/Nonprofit Terms; Industry Terms: Not Available to Industry
How to cite: pTW087 was a gift from Ron Weiss (Addgene plasmid # 115935 ; http://n2t.net/addgene:115935 ; RRID:Addgene_115935)
