[The description below was written by a language model from this plasmid's Addgene catalogue record and pLannotate feature annotations shown in this document.]
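Description:
pTW087 is a small (about 3.4 kb) pUC19-based part plasmid from a synthetic biology toolkit, carrying a Level 0 EBFP2 open reading frame intended for hierarchical MoClo assembly of replicon constructs. It is propagated in E. coli as a high-copy plasmid through the ColE1/pUC-type origin of replication and is selected with ampicillin via the β-lactamase gene and its native bla promoter.

The payload is the coding sequence of EBFP2, a monomeric, rapidly maturing blue fluorescent protein derived from Aequorea victoria GFP. The feature table shows no mammalian or viral promoter, polyadenylation signal or subgenomic promoter flanking the ORF, which is consistent with its role as a promoterless coding part: in a MoClo scheme, Level 0 modules hold single basic elements that are excised and joined in a defined order with other parts to build transcription units, here within RNA replicon backbones used for RNA-delivered circuits in mammalian cells. The specific restriction sites or overhangs that flank the part are not annotated, and the catalogue lists Gateway cloning as the cloning method even though the stated purpose refers to MoClo; the record does not resolve this.

The remaining annotations are pUC19 remnants: a lacZα fragment, the multiple cloning site, the lac promoter, operator and CAP binding site, and short fragments of lacI, rop and the bom region. These lac elements lie upstream of EBFP2 but point in the opposite direction, so they are not positioned to drive its expression. The plasmid serves as a source of a blue fluorescent reporter ORF rather than as an expression vector in its own right.
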