Features (pLannotate 1.2.2; 12 found; start..end, strand, type, name):
    137..236     +  misc_feature   bom (fragment): basis of mobility region from pBR322
    242..399     -  CDS            lacZα (fragment): LacZα fragment of β-galactosidase; lacZ fragment
    396..452     +  misc_feature   MCS: pUC18/19 multiple cloning site
    489..505     -  protein_bind   lac operator: The lac repressor binds to the lac operator to inhibit transcription in E. coli. This inhibition can be relieved by adding lactose or isopropyl-β-D-thiogalactopyranoside (IPTG). lac repressor encoded by lacI
    513..543     -  promoter       lac promoter: promoter for the E. coli lac operon
    558..579     -  protein_bind   CAP binding site: CAP binding activates transcription in the presence of cAMP. E. coli catabolite activator protein
    592..684     -  CDS            lacI (fragment): lac repressor; lacI; The lac repressor binds to the lac operator to inhibit transcription in E. coli. This inhibition can be relieved by adding lactose or isopropyl-β-D-thiogalactopyranoside (IPTG).
    705..1421    +  CDS            EBFP2: EBFP2 is a basic (constitutively fluorescent) blue fluorescent protein published in 2007, derived from Aequorea victoria. It is reported to be a rapidly-maturing monomer with moderate acid sensitivity.
   1611..2199    -  rep_origin     ori: high-copy-number ColE1/pMB1/pBR322/pUC origin of replication
   2370..3230    -  CDS            AmpR: β-lactamase; bla; confers resistance to ampicillin, carbenicillin, and related antibiotics
   3231..3335    -  promoter       AmpR promoter: bla
   3430..35      +  CDS            rop (fragment) (across the origin): Rop protein, which maintains plasmids at low copy number; rop
>Addgene plasmid #115935 | pTW087 | addgene full sequence | sequence record 227240 | Addgene NGS Result
TCGCGCGTTTCGGTGATGACGGTGAAAACCTCTGACACATGCAGCTCCCGGAGACGGTCACAGCTTGTCT
GTAAGCGGATGCCGGGAGCAGACAAGCCCGTCAGGGCGCGTCAGCGGGTGTTGGCGGGTGTCGGGGCTGG
CTTAACTATGCGGCATCAGAGCAGATTGTACTGAGAGTGCACCATATGCGGTGTGAAATACCGCACAGAT
GCGTAAGGAGAAAATACCGCATCAGGCGCCATTCGCCATTCAGGCTGCGCAACTGTTGGGAAGGGCGATC
GGTGCGGGCCTCTTCGCTATTACGCCAGCTGGCGAAAGGGGGATGTGCTGCAAGGCGATTAAGTTGGGTA
ACGCCAGGGTTTTCCCAGTCACGACGTTGTAAAACGACGGCCAGTGAATTCGAGCTCGGTACCCGGGGAT
CCTCTAGAGTCGACCTGCAGGCATGCAAGCTTGGCGTAATCATGGTCATAGCTGTTTCCTGTGTGAAATT
GTTATCCGCTCACAATTCCACACAACATACGAGCCGGAAGCATAAAGTGTAAAGCCTGGGGTGCCTAATG
AGTGAGCTAACTCACATTAATTGCGTTGCGCTCACTGCCCGCTTTCCAGTCGGGAAACCTGTCGTGCCAG
CTGCATTAATGAATCGGCCAACGCGCGGGGAGAGGCGGTTTGCGTATTGGGCGCTCTTCCGCTGGTCTCA
CACCATGGTGAGCAAGGGCGAGGAGCTGTTCACCGGGGTGGTGCCCATCCTGGTCGAGCTGGACGGCGAC
GTAAACGGCCACAAGTTCAGCGTGAGGGGCGAGGGCGAGGGCGATGCCACCAACGGCAAGCTGACCCTGA
AGTTCATCTGCACCACCGGCAAGCTGCCCGTGCCCTGGCCCACCCTCGTGACCACCCTGAGCCACGGCGT
GCAGTGCTTCGCCCGCTACCCCGACCACATGAAGCAGCACGACTTCTTCAAGTCCGCCATGCCCGAAGGC
TACGTCCAGGAGCGCACCATCTTCTTCAAGGACGACGGCACCTACAAGACCCGCGCCGAGGTGAAGTTCG
AGGGCGACACCCTAGTGAACCGCATCGAGCTGAAGGGCGTCGACTTCAAGGAGGACGGCAACATCCTGGG
GCACAAGCTGGAGTACAACTTCAACAGCCACAACATCTATATCATGGCCGTCAAGCAGAAGAACGGCATC
AAGGTGAACTTCAAGATCCGCCACAACGTGGAGGACGGCAGCGTGCAGCTCGCCGACCACTACCAGCAGA
ACACCCCCATCGGCGACGGCCCCGTGCTGCTGCCCGACAGCCACTACCTGAGCACCCAGTCCGTGCTGAG
CAAAGACCCCAACGAGAAGCGCGATCACATGGTCCTGCTGGAGTTCCGCACCGCCGCCGGGATCACTCTC
GGCATGGACGAGCTGTACAAGTAATAATGAGACCGCTTCCTCGCTCACTGACTCGCTGCGCTCGGTCGTT
CGGCTGCGGCGAGCGGTATCAGCTCACTCAAAGGCGGTAATACGGTTATCCACAGAATCAGGGGATAACG
CAGGAAAGAACATGTGAGCAAAAGGCCAGCAAAAGGCCAGGAACCGTAAAAAGGCCGCGTTGCTGGCGTT
TTTCCATAGGCTCCGCCCCCCTGACGAGCATCACAAAAATCGACGCTCAAGTCAGAGGTGGCGAAACCCG
ACAGGACTATAAAGATACCAGGCGTTTCCCCCTGGAAGCTCCCTCGTGCGCTCTCCTGTTCCGACCCTGC
CGCTTACCGGATACCTGTCCGCCTTTCTCCCTTCGGGAAGCGTGGCGCTTTCTCATAGCTCACGCTGTAG
GTATCTCAGTTCGGTGTAGGTCGTTCGCTCCAAGCTGGGCTGTGTGCACGAACCCCCCGTTCAGCCCGAC
CGCTGCGCCTTATCCGGTAACTATCGTCTTGAGTCCAACCCGGTAAGACACGACTTATCGCCACTGGCAG
CAGCCACTGGTAACAGGATTAGCAGAGCGAGGTATGTAGGCGGTGCTACAGAGTTCTTGAAGTGGTGGCC
TAACTACGGCTACACTAGAAGAACAGTATTTGGTATCTGCGCTCTGCTGAAGCCAGTTACCTTCGGAAAA
AGAGTTGGTAGCTCTTGATCCGGCAAACAAACCACCGCTGGTAGCGGTGGTTTTTTTGTTTGCAAGCAGC
AGATTACGCGCAGAAAAAAAGGATCTCAAGAAGATCCTTTGATCTTTTCTACGGGGTCTGACGCTCAGTG
GAACGAAAACTCACGTTAAGGGATTTTGGTCATGAGATTATCAAAAAGGATCTTCACCTAGATCCTTTTA
AATTAAAAATGAAGTTTTAAATCAATCTAAAGTATATATGAGTAAACTTGGTCTGACAGTTACCAATGCT
TAATCAGTGAGGCACCTATCTCAGCGATCTGTCTATTTCGTTCATCCATAGTTGCCTGACTCCCCGTCGT
GTAGATAACTACGATACGGGAGGGCTTACCATCTGGCCCCAGTGCTGCAATGATACCGCGAGACCCACGC
TCACCGGCTCCAGATTTATCAGCAATAAACCAGCCAGCCGGAAGGGCCGAGCGCAGAAGTGGTCCTGCAA
CTTTATCCGCCTCCATCCAGTCTATTAATTGTTGCCGGGAAGCTAGAGTAAGTAGTTCGCCAGTTAATAG
TTTGCGCAACGTTGTTGCCATTGCTACAGGCATCGTGGTGTCACGCTCGTCGTTTGGTATGGCTTCATTC
AGCTCCGGTTCCCAACGATCAAGGCGAGTTACATGATCCCCCATGTTGTGCAAAAAAGCGGTTAGCTCCT
TCGGTCCTCCGATCGTTGTCAGAAGTAAGTTGGCCGCAGTGTTATCACTCATGGTTATGGCAGCACTGCA
TAATTCTCTTACTGTCATGCCATCCGTAAGATGCTTTTCTGTGACTGGTGAGTACTCAACCAAGTCATTC
TGAGAATAGTGTATGCGGCGACCGAGTTGCTCTTGCCCGGCGTCAATACGGGATAATACCGCGCCACATA
GCAGAACTTTAAAAGTGCTCATCATTGGAAAACGTTCTTCGGGGCGAAAACTCTCAAGGATCTTACCGCT
GTTGAGATCCAGTTCGATGTAACCCACTCGTGCACCCAACTGATCTTCAGCATCTTTTACTTTCACCAGC
GTTTCTGGGTGAGCAAAAACAGGAAGGCAAAATGCCGCAAAAAAGGGAATAAGGGCGACACGGAAATGTT
GAATACTCATACTCTTCCTTTTTCAATATTATTGAAGCATTTATCAGGGTTATTGTCTCATGAGCGGATA
CATATTTGAATGTATTTAGAAAAATAAACAAATAGGGGTTCCGCGCACATTTCCCCGAAAAGTGCCACCT
GACGTCTAAGAAACCATTATTATCATGACATTAACCTATAAAAATAGGCGTATCACGAGGCCCTTTCGTC
